>Addgene plasmid #181752 | pCMV-MMLVgag-3xNES-Cas9 | addgene full sequence | sequence record 353936 | Addgene NGS Result
ATGGGCCAGACTGTTACCACTCCCTTAAGTTTGACCTTAGGTCACTGGAAAGATGTCGAGCGGATCGCTC
ACAACCAGTCGGTAGATGTCAAGAAGAGACGTTGGGTTACCTTCTGCTCTGCAGAATGGCCAACCTTTAA
CGTCGGATGGCCGCGAGACGGCACCTTTAACCGAGACCTCATCACCCAGGTTAAGATCAAGGTCTTTTCA
CCTGGCCCGCATGGACACCCAGACCAGGTCCCCTACATCGTGACCTGGGAAGCCTTGGCTTTTGACCCCC
CTCCCTGGGTCAAGCCCTTTGTACACCCTAAGCCTCCGCCTCCTCTTCCTCCATCCGCCCCGTCTCTCCC
CCTTGAACCTCCTCGTTCGACCCCGCCTCGATCCTCCCTTTATCCAGCCCTCACTCCTTCTCTAGGCGCC
AAACCTAAACCTCAAGTTCTTTCTGACAGTGGGGGGCCGCTCATCGACCTACTTACAGAAGACCCCCCGC
CTTATAGGGACCCAAGACCACCCCCTTCCGACAGGGACGGAAATGGTGGAGAAGCGACCCCTGCGGGAGA
GGCACCGGACCCCTCCCCAATGGCATCTCGCCTACGTGGGAGACGGGAGCCCCCTGTGGCCGACTCCACT
ACCTCGCAGGCATTCCCCCTCCGCGCAGGAGGAAACGGACAGCTTCAATACTGGCCGTTCTCCTCTTCTG
ACCTTTACAACTGGAAAAATAATAACCCTTCTTTTTCTGAAGATCCAGGTAAACTGACAGCTCTGATCGA
GTCTGTCCTCATCACCCATCAGCCCACCTGGGACGACTGTCAGCAGCTGTTGGGGACTCTGCTGACCGGA
GAAGAAAAACAACGGGTGCTCTTAGAGGCTAGAAAGGCGGTGCGGGGCGATGATGGGCGCCCCACTCAAC
TGCCCAATGAAGTCGATGCCGCTTTTCCCCTCGAGCGCCCAGACTGGGATTACACCACCCAGGCAGGTAG
GAACCACCTAGTCCACTATCGCCAGTTGCTCCTAGCGGGTCTCCAAAACGCGGGCAGAAGCCCCACCAAT
TTGGCCAAGGTAAAAGGAATAACACAAGGGCCCAATGAGTCTCCCTCGGCCTTCCTAGAGAGACTTAAGG
AAGCCTATCGCAGGTACACTCCTTATGACCCTGAGGACCCAGGGCAAGAAACTAATGTGTCTATGTCTTT
CATTTGGCAGTCTGCCCCAGACATTGGGAGAAAGTTAGAGAGGTTAGAAGATTTAAAAAACAAGACGCTT
GGAGATTTGGTTAGAGAGGCAGAAAAGATCTTTAATAAACGAGAAACCCCGGAAGAAAGAGAGGAACGTA
TCAGGAGAGAAACAGAGGAAAAAGAAGAACGCCGTAGGACAGAGGATGAGCAGAAAGAGAAAGAAAGAGA
TCGTAGGAGACATAGAGAGATGAGCAAGCTATTGGCCACTGTCGTTAGTGGACAGAAACAGGATAGACAG
GGAGGAGAACGAAGGAGGTCCCAACTCGATCGCGACCAGTGTGCCTACTGCAAAGAAAAGGGGCACTGGG
CTAAAGATTGTCCCAAGAAACCACGAGGACCTCGGGGACCAAGACCCCAGACCTCCCTCCTGACCCTAGA
TGACTCTGGCGGCTCACTTCAACTGCCTCCACTTGAAAGACTGACACTGGGATCATTACAATTACCTCCT
TTAGAACGATTAACACTCGGTTCACTACAGCTTCCGCCTCTTGAGAGATTGACATTAACGTCCACGCTGC
TAATGGAGAACTCGTCTGGAGATTACAAAGACGATGACGATAAGAAACGGACAGCCGACGGAAGCGAGTT
CGAGTCACCAAAGAAGAAGCGGAAAGTCAGCGGGGGGTCAGACAAGAAGTACAGCATCGGCCTGGACATC
GGCACCAACTCTGTGGGCTGGGCCGTGATCACCGACGAGTACAAGGTGCCCAGCAAGAAATTCAAGGTGC
TGGGCAACACCGACCGGCACAGCATCAAGAAGAACCTGATCGGAGCCCTGCTGTTCGACAGCGGCGAAAC
AGCCGAGGCCACCCGGCTGAAGAGAACCGCCAGAAGAAGATACACCAGACGGAAGAACCGGATCTGCTAT
CTGCAAGAGATCTTCAGCAACGAGATGGCCAAGGTGGACGACAGCTTCTTCCACAGACTGGAAGAGTCCT
TCCTGGTGGAAGAGGATAAGAAGCACGAGCGGCACCCCATCTTCGGCAACATCGTGGACGAGGTGGCCTA
CCACGAGAAGTACCCCACCATCTACCACCTGAGAAAGAAACTGGTGGACAGCACCGACAAGGCCGACCTG
CGGCTGATCTATCTGGCCCTGGCCCACATGATCAAGTTCCGGGGCCACTTCCTGATCGAGGGCGACCTGA
ACCCCGACAACAGCGACGTGGACAAGCTGTTCATCCAGCTGGTGCAGACCTACAACCAGCTGTTCGAGGA
AAACCCCATCAACGCCAGCGGCGTGGACGCCAAGGCCATCCTGTCTGCCAGACTGAGCAAGAGCAGACGG
CTGGAAAATCTGATCGCCCAGCTGCCCGGCGAGAAGAAGAATGGCCTGTTCGGAAACCTGATTGCCCTGA
GCCTGGGCCTGACCCCCAACTTCAAGAGCAACTTCGACCTGGCCGAGGATGCCAAACTGCAGCTGAGCAA
GGACACCTACGACGACGACCTGGACAACCTGCTGGCCCAGATCGGCGACCAGTACGCCGACCTGTTTCTG
GCCGCCAAGAACCTGTCCGACGCCATCCTGCTGAGCGACATCCTGAGAGTGAACACCGAGATCACCAAGG
CCCCCCTGAGCGCCTCTATGATCAAGAGATACGACGAGCACCACCAGGACCTGACCCTGCTGAAAGCTCT
CGTGCGGCAGCAGCTGCCTGAGAAGTACAAAGAGATTTTCTTCGACCAGAGCAAGAACGGCTACGCCGGC
TACATTGACGGCGGAGCCAGCCAGGAAGAGTTCTACAAGTTCATCAAGCCCATCCTGGAAAAGATGGACG
GCACCGAGGAACTGCTCGTGAAGCTGAACAGAGAGGACCTGCTGCGGAAGCAGCGGACCTTCGACAACGG
CAGCATCCCCCACCAGATCCACCTGGGAGAGCTGCACGCCATTCTGCGGCGGCAGGAAGATTTTTACCCA
TTCCTGAAGGACAACCGGGAAAAGATCGAGAAGATCCTGACCTTCCGCATCCCCTACTACGTGGGCCCTC
TGGCCAGGGGAAACAGCAGATTCGCCTGGATGACCAGAAAGAGCGAGGAAACCATCACCCCCTGGAACTT
CGAGGAAGTGGTGGACAAGGGCGCTTCCGCCCAGAGCTTCATCGAGCGGATGACCAACTTCGATAAGAAC
CTGCCCAACGAGAAGGTGCTGCCCAAGCACAGCCTGCTGTACGAGTACTTCACCGTGTATAACGAGCTGA
CCAAAGTGAAATACGTGACCGAGGGAATGAGAAAGCCCGCCTTCCTGAGCGGCGAGCAGAAAAAGGCCAT
CGTGGACCTGCTGTTCAAGACCAACCGGAAAGTGACCGTGAAGCAGCTGAAAGAGGACTACTTCAAGAAA
ATCGAGTGCTTCGACTCCGTGGAAATCTCCGGCGTGGAAGATCGGTTCAACGCCTCCCTGGGCACATACC
ACGATCTGCTGAAAATTATCAAGGACAAGGACTTCCTGGACAATGAGGAAAACGAGGACATTCTGGAAGA
TATCGTGCTGACCCTGACACTGTTTGAGGACAGAGAGATGATCGAGGAACGGCTGAAAACCTATGCCCAC
CTGTTCGACGACAAAGTGATGAAGCAGCTGAAGCGGCGGAGATACACCGGCTGGGGCAGGCTGAGCCGGA
AGCTGATCAACGGCATCCGGGACAAGCAGTCCGGCAAGACAATCCTGGATTTCCTGAAGTCCGACGGCTT
CGCCAACAGAAACTTCATGCAGCTGATCCACGACGACAGCCTGACCTTTAAAGAGGACATCCAGAAAGCC
CAGGTGTCCGGCCAGGGCGATAGCCTGCACGAGCACATTGCCAATCTGGCCGGCAGCCCCGCCATTAAGA
AGGGCATCCTGCAGACAGTGAAGGTGGTGGACGAGCTCGTGAAAGTGATGGGCCGGCACAAGCCCGAGAA
CATCGTGATCGAAATGGCCAGAGAGAACCAGACCACCCAGAAGGGACAGAAGAACAGCCGCGAGAGAATG
AAGCGGATCGAAGAGGGCATCAAAGAGCTGGGCAGCCAGATCCTGAAAGAACACCCCGTGGAAAACACCC
AGCTGCAGAACGAGAAGCTGTACCTGTACTACCTGCAGAATGGGCGGGATATGTACGTGGACCAGGAACT
GGACATCAACCGGCTGTCCGACTACGATGTGGACCATATCGTGCCTCAGAGCTTTCTGAAGGACGACTCC
ATCGACAACAAGGTGCTGACCAGAAGCGACAAGAACCGGGGCAAGAGCGACAACGTGCCCTCCGAAGAGG
TCGTGAAGAAGATGAAGAACTACTGGCGGCAGCTGCTGAACGCCAAGCTGATTACCCAGAGAAAGTTCGA
CAATCTGACCAAGGCCGAGAGAGGCGGCCTGAGCGAACTGGATAAGGCCGGCTTCATCAAGAGACAGCTG
GTGGAAACCCGGCAGATCACAAAGCACGTGGCACAGATCCTGGACTCCCGGATGAACACTAAGTACGACG
AGAATGACAAGCTGATCCGGGAAGTGAAAGTGATCACCCTGAAGTCCAAGCTGGTGTCCGATTTCCGGAA
GGATTTCCAGTTTTACAAAGTGCGCGAGATCAACAACTACCACCACGCCCACGACGCCTACCTGAACGCC
GTCGTGGGAACCGCCCTGATCAAAAAGTACCCTAAGCTGGAAAGCGAGTTCGTGTACGGCGACTACAAGG
TGTACGACGTGCGGAAGATGATCGCCAAGAGCGAGCAGGAAATCGGCAAGGCTACCGCCAAGTACTTCTT
CTACAGCAACATCATGAACTTTTTCAAGACCGAGATTACCCTGGCCAACGGCGAGATCCGGAAGCGGCCT
CTGATCGAGACAAACGGCGAAACCGGGGAGATCGTGTGGGATAAGGGCCGGGATTTTGCCACCGTGCGGA
AAGTGCTGAGCATGCCCCAAGTGAATATCGTGAAAAAGACCGAGGTGCAGACAGGCGGCTTCAGCAAAGA
GTCTATCCTGCCCAAGAGGAACAGCGATAAGCTGATCGCCAGAAAGAAGGACTGGGACCCTAAGAAGTAC
GGCGGCTTCGACAGCCCCACCGTGGCCTATTCTGTGCTGGTGGTGGCCAAAGTGGAAAAGGGCAAGTCCA
AGAAACTGAAGAGTGTGAAAGAGCTGCTGGGGATCACCATCATGGAAAGAAGCAGCTTCGAGAAGAATCC
CATCGACTTTCTGGAAGCCAAGGGCTACAAAGAAGTGAAAAAGGACCTGATCATCAAGCTGCCTAAGTAC
TCCCTGTTCGAGCTGGAAAACGGCCGGAAGAGAATGCTGGCCTCTGCCGGCGAACTGCAGAAGGGAAACG
AACTGGCCCTGCCCTCCAAATATGTGAACTTCCTGTACCTGGCCAGCCACTATGAGAAGCTGAAGGGCTC
CCCCGAGGATAATGAGCAGAAACAGCTGTTTGTGGAACAGCACAAGCACTACCTGGACGAGATCATCGAG
CAGATCAGCGAGTTCTCCAAGAGAGTGATCCTGGCCGACGCTAATCTGGACAAAGTGCTGTCCGCCTACA
ACAAGCACCGGGATAAGCCCATCAGAGAGCAGGCCGAGAATATCATCCACCTGTTTACCCTGACCAATCT
GGGAGCCCCTGCCGCCTTCAAGTACTTTGACACCACCATCGACCGGAAGAGGTACACCAGCACCAAAGAG
GTGCTGGACGCCACCCTGATCCACCAGAGCATCACCGGCCTGTACGAGACACGGATCGACCTGTCTCAGC
TGGGAGGTGACTCTGGCGGCTCAAAAAGAACCGCCGACGGCAGCGAATTCGAGCCCAAGAAGAAGAGGAA
AGTCTGAGATCTTTTTCCCTCTGCCAAAAATTATGGGGACATCATGAAGCCCCTTGAGCATCTGACTTCT
GGCTAATAAAGGAAATTTATTTTCATTGCAATAGTGTGTTGGAATTTTTTGTGTCTCTCACTCGGAAGGA
CATATGGGAGGGCAAATCATTTAAAACATCAGAATGAGTATTTGGTTTAGAGTTTGGCAACATATGCCCA
TATGCTGGCTGCCATGAACAAAGGTTGGCTATAAAGAGGTCATCAGTATATGAAACAGCCCCCTGCTGTC
CATTCCTTATTCCATAGAAAAGCCTTGACTTGAGGTTAGATTTTTTTTATATTTTGTTTTGTGTTATTTT
TTTCTTTAACATCCCTAAAATTTTCCTTACATGTTTTACTAGCCAGATTTTTCCTCCTCTCCTGACTACT
CCCAGTCATAGCTGTCCCTCTTCTCTTATGGAGATCCCTCGACGGATCGGCCGCAATTCGTAACCATGTC
ATAGCTGTTTCCTGTGTGAAATTGTTATCCGCTCACAATTCCACACAACATACGAGCCGGAAGCATAAAG
TGTAAAGCCTGGGGTGCCTAATGAGTGAGCTAACTCACATTAATTGCGTTGCGCTCACTGCCCGCTTTCC
AGTCGGGAAACCTGTCGTGCCAGCTGCATTAATGAATCGGCCAACGCGCGGGGAGAGGCGGTTTGCGTAT
TGGGCGCTCTTCCGCTTCCTCGCTCACTGACTCGCTGCGCTCGGTCGTTCGGCTGCGGCGAGCGGTATCA
GCTCACTCAAAGGCGGTAATACGGTTATCCACAGAATCAGGGGATAACGCAGGAAAGAACATGTGAGCAA
AAGGCCAGCAAAAGGCCAGGAACCGTAAAAAGGCCGCGTTGCTGGCGTTTTTCCATAGGCTCCGCCCCCC
TGACGAGCATCACAAAAATCGACGCTCAAGTCAGAGGTGGCGAAACCCGACAGGACTATAAAGATACCAG
GCGTTTCCCCCTGGAAGCTCCCTCGTGCGCTCTCCTGTTCCGACCCTGCCGCTTACCGGATACCTGTCCG
CCTTTCTCCCTTCGGGAAGCGTGGCGCTTTCTCATAGCTCACGCTGTAGGTATCTCAGTTCGGTGTAGGT
CGTTCGCTCCAAGCTGGGCTGTGTGCACGAACCCCCCGTTCAGCCCGACCGCTGCGCCTTATCCGGTAAC
TATCGTCTTGAGTCCAACCCGGTAAGACACGACTTATCGCCACTGGCAGCAGCCACTGGTAACAGGATTA
GCAGAGCGAGGTATGTAGGCGGTGCTACAGAGTTCTTGAAGTGGTGGCCTAACTACGGCTACACTAGAAG
AACAGTATTTGGTATCTGCGCTCTGCTGAAGCCAGTTACCTTCGGAAAAAGAGTTGGTAGCTCTTGATCC
GGCAAACAAACCACCGCTGGTAGCGGTGGTTTTTTTGTTTGCAAGCAGCAGATTACGCGCAGAAAAAAAG
GATCTCAAGAAGATCCTTTGATCTTTTCTACGGGGTCTGACGCTCAGTGGAACGAAAACTCACGTTAAGG
GATTTTGGTCATGAGATTATCAAAAAGGATCTTCACCTAGATCCTTTTAAATTAAAAATGAAGTTTTAAA
TCAATCTAAAGTATATATGAGTAAACTTGGTCTGACAGTTACCAATGCTTAATCAGTGAGGCACCTATCT
CAGCGATCTGTCTATTTCGTTCATCCATAGTTGCCTGACTCCCCGTCGTGTAGATAACTACGATACGGGA
GGGCTTACCATCTGGCCCCAGTGCTGCAATGATACCGCGAGACCCACGCTCACCGGCTCCAGATTTATCA
GCAATAAACCAGCCAGCCGGAAGGGCCGAGCGCAGAAGTGGTCCTGCAACTTTATCCGCCTCCATCCAGT
CTATTAATTGTTGCCGGGAAGCTAGAGTAAGTAGTTCGCCAGTTAATAGTTTGCGCAACGTTGTTGCCAT
TGCTACAGGCATCGTGGTGTCACGCTCGTCGTTTGGTATGGCTTCATTCAGCTCCGGTTCCCAACGATCA
AGGCGAGTTACATGATCCCCCATGTTGTGCAAAAAAGCGGTTAGCTCCTTCGGTCCTCCGATCGTTGTCA
GAAGTAAGTTGGCCGCAGTGTTATCACTCATGGTTATGGCAGCACTGCATAATTCTCTTACTGTCATGCC
ATCCGTAAGATGCTTTTCTGTGACTGGTGAGTACTCAACCAAGTCATTCTGAGAATAGTGTATGCGGCGA
CCGAGTTGCTCTTGCCCGGCGTCAATACGGGATAATACCGCGCCACATAGCAGAACTTTAAAAGTGCTCA
TCATTGGAAAACGTTCTTCGGGGCGAAAACTCTCAAGGATCTTACCGCTGTTGAGATCCAGTTCGATGTA
ACCCACTCGTGCACCCAACTGATCTTCAGCATCTTTTACTTTCACCAGCGTTTCTGGGTGAGCAAAAACA
GGAAGGCAAAATGCCGCAAAAAAGGGAATAAGGGCGACACGGAAATGTTGAATACTCATACTCTTCCTTT
TTCAATATTATTGAAGCATTTATCAGGGTTATTGTCTCATGAGCGGATACATATTTGAATGTATTTAGAA
AAATAAACAAATAGGGGTTCCGCGCACATTTCCCCGAAAAGTGCCACCTAAATTGTAAGCGTTAATATTT
TGTTAAAATTCGCGTTAAATTTTTGTTAAATCAGCTCATTTTTTAACCAATAGGCCGAAATCGGCAAAAT
CCCTTATAAATCAAAAGAATAGACCGAGATAGGGT
[37 nt withheld, positions 8786-8822]
AAAGAACGTGGACTCCAACGTCAAAGG
[49 nt withheld, positions 8850-8898]
T
[91 nt withheld, positions 8900-8990]
G
[124 nt withheld, positions 8992-9115]
CCCATTCGCCATTCAGGCTGCGCAACTGTTGGGAAGGGCGATCGGTGCGGGCCTCTTCGCTATTACGCCA
GCTGGCGAAAGGGGGATGTGCTGCAAGGCGATTAAGTTGGGTAACGCCAGGGTTTTCCCAGTCACGACGT
TGTAAAACGACGGCCAGTGAGCGCGCGTAATACGACTCACTATAGGGCGAATTGGAGCTCCACCGCGGTG
GCGGCCGCTCTAGAGAGCTTGGCCCATTGCATACGTTGTATCCATATCATAATATGTACATTTATATTGG
CTCATGTCCAACATTACCGCCATGTTGACATTGATTATTGACTAGTTATTAATAGTAATCAATTACGGGG
TCATTAGTTCATAGCCCATATATGGAGTTCCGCGTTACATAACTTACGGTAAATGGCCCGCCTGGCTGAC
CGCCCAACGACCCCCGCCCATTGACGTCAATAATGACGTATGTTCCCATAGTAACGCCAATAGGGACTTT
CCATTGACGTCAATGGGTGGAGTATTTACGGTAAACTGCCCACTTGGCAGTACATCAAGTGTATCATATG
CCAAGTACGCCCCCTATTGACGTCAATGACGGTAAATGGCCCGCCTGGCATTATGCCCAGTACATGACCT
TATGGGACTTTCCTACTTGGCAGTACATCTACGTATTAGTCATCGCTATTACCATGGTGATGCGGTTTTG
GCAGTACATCAATGGGCGTGGATAGCGGTTTGACTCACGGGGATTTCCAAGTCTCCACCCCATTGACGTC
AATGGGAGTTTGTTTTGGCACCAAAATCAACGGGACTTTCCAAAATGTCGTAACAACTCCGCCCCATTGA
CGCAAATGGGCGGTAGGCGTGTACGGTGGGAGGTCTATATAAGCAGAGCTCGTTTAGTGAACCGTCAGAT
CGCCTGGAGACGCCATCCACGCTGTTTTGACCTCCATAGAAGACACCGGGACCGATCCAGCCTCCGGTCG
ACCGATCCTGAGAACTTCAGGGTGAGTTTGGGGACCCTTGATTGTTCTTTCTTTTTCGCTATTGTAAAAT
TCATGTTATATGGAGGGGGCAAAGTTTTCAGGGTGTTGTTTAGAATGGGAAGATGTCCCTTGTATCACCA
TGGACCCTCATGATAATTTTGTTTCTTTCACTTTCTACTCTGTTGACAACCATTGTCTCCTCTTATTTTC
TTTTCATTTTCTGTAACTTTTTCGTTAAACTTTAGCTTGCATTTGTAACGAATTTTTAAATTCACTTTTG
TTTATTTGTCAGATTGTAAGTACTTTCTCTAATCACTTTTTTTTCAAGGCAATCAGGGTATATTATATTG
TACTTCAGCACAGTTTTAGAGAACAATTGTTATAATTAAATGATAAGGTAGAATATTTCTGCATATAAAT
TCTGGCTGGCGTGGAAATATTCTTATTGGTAGAAACAACTACACCCTGGTCATCATCCTGCCTTTCTCTT
TATGGTTACAATGATATACACTGTTTGAGATGAGGATAAAATACTCTGAGTCCAAACCGGGCCCCTCTGC
TAACCATGTTCATGCCTTCTTCTCTTTCCTACAGCTCCTGGGCAACGTGCTGGTTGTTGTGCTGTCTCAT
CATTTTGGCAAAGAATTCCTCGAGGGCCGGATCCGAATTCCTGTATTTGTCTGAAAAC
Features (pLannotate 1.2.2; 18 found; start..end, strand, type, name):
      4..420     +  CDS            gag (truncated): truncated Moloney murine leukemia virus (MMLV) gag gene lacking the start codon
   1861..3462    +  CDS            Cas9(N): N-terminal portion of Streptococcus pyogenes Cas9 (Zetsche et al., 2015)
   3463..5957    +  CDS            Cas9(C) (fragment): C-terminal portion of Streptococcus pyogenes Cas9 (Zetsche et al., 2015)
   6095..6150    +  polyA_signal   β-globin poly(A) signal: rabbit β-globin polyadenylation signal (Gil and Proudfoot, 1987)
   6530..6552    -  protein_bind   lac operator (fragment): The lac repressor binds to the lac operator to inhibit transcription in E. coli. This inhibition can be relieved by adding lactose or isopropyl-β-D-thiogalactopyranoside (IPTG). lac repressor encoded by lacI
   6556..6586    -  promoter       lac promoter: promoter for the E. coli lac operon
   6601..6622    -  protein_bind   CAP binding site: CAP binding activates transcription in the presence of cAMP. E. coli catabolite activator protein
   6635..6727    -  CDS            lacI (fragment): lac repressor; lacI; The lac repressor binds to the lac operator to inhibit transcription in E. coli. This inhibition can be relieved by adding lactose or isopropyl-β-D-thiogalactopyranoside (IPTG).
   6910..7498    -  rep_origin     ori: high-copy-number ColE1/pMB1/pBR322/pUC origin of replication
   7669..8529    -  CDS            AmpR: β-lactamase; bla; confers resistance to ampicillin, carbenicillin, and related antibiotics
   8530..8634    -  promoter       AmpR promoter: bla
   8687..9115    -  rep_origin     f1 ori (sequence partly withheld): f1 bacteriophage origin of replication; arrow indicates direction of (+) strand synthesis
   9120..9275    -  CDS            lacZα (fragment): LacZα fragment of β-galactosidase; lacZ fragment
   9283..9301    +  promoter       T7 promoter: promoter for bacteriophage T7 RNA polymerase
   9310..9339    +  misc_feature   MCS (fragment): pBluescript multiple cloning site
   9422..9801    +  enhancer       CMV enhancer: human cytomegalovirus immediate early enhancer
   9802..10005   +  promoter       CMV promoter: human cytomegalovirus (CMV) immediate early promoter
  10117..10689   +  intron         β-globin intron: intron from rabbit β-globin gene
