[The description below was written by a language model from this plasmid's Addgene catalogue record and pLannotate feature annotations shown in this document.]
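Description:
pCMV-MMLVgag-3xNES-Cas9 is a 10.8 kb mammalian expression plasmid, built on a backbone described as pCDNA3-like, that is used in producer cells to make engineered virus-like particles carrying Cas9 nuclease ribonucleoprotein as cargo. It is maintained in E. coli through a high-copy ColE1/pUC-type origin and selected with ampicillin via the β-lactamase gene. The annotation also shows cloning-vector remnants: an f1 origin, lacZα and lacI fragments, lac promoter/operator elements, a T7 promoter and a partial pBluescript polylinker. According to the record, the backbone was amplified from an earlier Gag–Cas9 plasmid.

The expression cassette spans the numbering origin of the circular sequence. The CMV immediate-early enhancer and promoter are followed by a rabbit β-globin intron, then the fusion open reading frame, and a rabbit β-globin polyadenylation signal ends the transcript. The encoded protein is Moloney murine leukemia virus Gag joined to three nuclear export signals and then to Streptococcus pyogenes Cas9. A protease cleavage site lies between the export signals and Cas9. Gag drives incorporation of the fusion into budding particles, and the export signals favour cytoplasmic localisation in producer cells, where packaging occurs. Cleavage at the linker, presumably by the viral protease during particle maturation, then releases Cas9 without the export signals.

The automated feature table labels only the first part of gag and annotates Cas9 as two adjoining segments. It leaves the rest of gag, the export signals and the linker unannotated. The catalogue lists an N-terminal Flag tag, but this does not appear in the feature table. The listed insert size equals the backbone size and does not sum to the total, so it looks unreliable. The record does not describe the guide RNA, envelope or Gag-Pol components.
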