Addgene plasmid #181752: pCMV-MMLVgag-3xNES-Cas9
Purpose: MMLV-Gag fused to 3x NES-SpyCas9 with the TSTLLMENSS cleavage site in between NES and Cas9. For production of virus like particles with Cas9 nuclease RNP cargo.
Depositing lab: David Liu. Publication: Engineered virus-like particles for efficient in vivo delivery of therapeutic proteins. Banskota S, Raguram A, Suh S, Du SW, Davis JR, Choi EH, Wang X, Nielsen SC, Newby GA, Randolph PB, Osborn MJ, Musunuru K, Palczewski K, Liu DR. Cell. 2022 Jan 7. pii: S0092-8674(21)01484-7. doi: 10.1016/j.cell.2021.12.021. PubMed 35021064.
Backbone
  Vector backbone: pCDNA3-like
  Backbone size w/o insert (bp): 4757
  Total vector size (bp): 10783
  Vector type: Mammalian Expression
Growth in bacteria
  Bacterial resistance: Ampicillin, 100 μg/mL
  Growth temperature: 37°C
  Growth strain: DH5alpha
  Copy number: High Copy
Gene/Insert
  Gene/Insert name: MMLV-Gag-3xNES-Cas9 (Spy)
  Species: H. sapiens (human), M. musculus (mouse)
  Insert size (bp): 4757
  Promoter: CMV
  Tag / fusion protein: Flag (N terminal on insert)
  Cloning method: Ligation Independent Cloning
  Sequencing primers: 5′ ACCCTGGTCATCATCCTG; 3′ CAGGAAACAGCTATGAC; CCTTCCGAGTGAGAGAC
Resource information
  A portion of this plasmid was derived from a plasmid made by: the backbone was amplified from BIC-Gag-CAS9 (Plasmid #119942)
Terms and licenses: Academic/Nonprofit Terms; Industry Terms: Not Available to Industry
How to cite: pCMV-MMLVgag-3xNES-Cas9 was a gift from David Liu (Addgene plasmid # 181752 ; http://n2t.net/addgene:181752 ; RRID:Addgene_181752)
